>Addgene plasmid #89762 | LVDP-CArG-RE-GPR | addgene full sequence | sequence record 271454 | Addgene NGS Result
GACATTGATTATTGACTAGTTATTAATAGTAATCAATTACGGGGTCATTAGTTCATAGCCCATATATGGA
GTTCCGCGTTACATAACTTACGGTAAATGGCCCGCCTGGCTGACCGCCCAACGACCCCCGCCCATTGACG
TCAATAATGACGTATGTTCCCATAGTAACGCCAATAGGGACTTTCCATTGACGTCAATGGGTGGAGTATT
TACGGTAAACTGCCCACTTGGCAGTACATCAAGTGTATCATATGCCAAGTACGCCCCCTATTGACGTCAA
TGACGGTAAATGGCCCGCCTGGCATTATGCCCAGTACATGACCTTATGGGACTTTCCTACTTGGCAGTAC
ATCTACGTATTAGTCATCGCTATTACCATGGTGATGCGGTTTTGGCAGTACATCAATGGGCGTGGATAGC
GGTTTGACTCACGGGGATTTCCAAGTCTCCACCCCATTGACGTCAATGGGAGTTTGTTTTGGCACCAAAA
TCAACGGGACTTTCCAAAATGTCGTAACAACTCCGCCCCATTGACGCAAATGGGCGGTAGGCGTGTACGG
TGGGAGGTCTATATAAGCAGCGCGTTTTGCCTGTACTGGGTCTCTCTGGTTAGACCAGATCTGAGCCTGG
GAGCTCTCTGGCTAACTAGGGAACCCACTGCTTAAGCCTCAATAAAGCTTGCCTTGAGTGCTTCAAGTAG
TGTGTGCCCGTCTGTTGTGTGACTCTGGTAACTAGAGATCCCTCAGACCCTTTTAGTCAGTGTGGAAAAT
CTCTAGCAGTGGCGCCCGAACAGGGACTTGAAAGCGAAAGGGAAACCAGAGGAGCTCTCTCGACGCAGGA
CTCGGCTTGCTGAAGCGCGCACGGCAAGAGGCGAGGGGCGGCGACTGGTGAGTACGCCAAAAATTTTGAC
TAGCGGAGGCTAGAAGGAGAGAGATGGGTGCGAGAGCGTCAGTATTAAGCGGGGGAGAATTAGATCGCGA
TGGGAAAAAATTCGGTTAAGGCCAGGGGGAAAGAAAAAATATAAATTAAAACATATAGTATGGGCAAGCA
GGGAGCTAGAACGATTCGCAGTTAATCCTGGCCTGTTAGAAACATCAGAAGGCTGTAGACAAATACTGGG
ACAGCTACAACCATCCCTTCAGACAGGATCAGAAGAACTTAGATCATTATATAATACAGTAGCAACCCTC
TATTGTGTGCATCAAAGGATAGAGATAAAAGACACCAAGGAAGCTTTAGACAAGATAGAGGAAGAGCAAA
ACAAAAGTAAGACCACCGCACAGCAAGCGGCCGCTGATCTTCAGACCTGGAGGAGGAGATATGAGGGACA
ATTGGAGAAGTGAATTATATAAATATAAAGTAGTAAAAATTGAACCATTAGGAGTAGCACCCACCAAGGC
AAAGAGAAGAGTGGTGCAGAGAGAAAAAAGAGCAGTGGGAATAGGAGCTTTGTTCCTTGGGTTCTTGGGA
GCAGCAGGAAGCACTATGGGCGCAGCGTCAATGACGCTGACGGTACAGGCCAGACAATTATTGTCTGGTA
TAGTGCAGCAGCAGAACAATTTGCTGAGGGCTATTGAGGCGCAACAGCATCTGTTGCAACTCACAGTCTG
GGGCATCAAGCAGCTCCAGGCAAGAATCCTGGCTGTGGAAAGATACCTAAAGGATCAACAGCTCCTGGGG
ATTTGGGGTTGCTCTGGAAAACTCATTTGCACCACTGCTGTGCCTTGGAATGCTAGTTGGAGTAATAAAT
CTCTGGAACAGATTTGGAATCACACGACCTGGATGGAGTGGGACAGAGAAATTAACAATTACACAAGCTT
AATACACTCCTTAATTGAAGAATCGCAAAACCAGCAAGAAAAGAATGAACAAGAATTATTGGAATTAGAT
AAATGGGCAAGTTTGTGGAATTGGTTTAACATAACAAATTGGCTGTGGTATATAAAATTATTCATAATGA
TAGTAGGAGGCTTGGTAGGTTTAAGAATAGTTTTTGCTGTACTTTCTATAGTGAATAGAGTTAGGCAGGG
ATATTCACCATTATCGTTTCAGACCCACCTCCCAACCCCGAGGGGACCCGACAGGCCCGAAGGAATAGAA
GAAGAAGGTGGAGAGAGAGACAGAGACAGATCCATTCGATTAGTGAACGGATCATCTTTAATTTCTAATA
TATTTAGAATCTTTAATTTCTAATATATTTAGAATCTTTAATTTCTAATATATTTAGAATCTTTAATTTC
TAATATATTTAGAATCTTTAATTTCTAATATATTTAGAATCTTTAATTTCTAATATATTTAGAATCTTTA
ATTTCTAATATATTTAGAATCTTTAATTTCTAATATATTTAGAAGGATCTCCGCGTTTATGAACAAACGA
CCCAACACCCGTGGGTTTTTTCTGTCTTTTTATTGCCGTCATTCTCGAGCTACTGGAACAGGTGGTGGCG
GGCCTCGGCGCGCTCGTACTGCTCCACCACGGTGTAGTCCTCGTTGTGGGAGGTGATGTCCAGCTTGGAG
TCCACGTAGTAGTAGCCGGGCAGCTTCACGGGCTTCTTGGCCATGTAGATTGACTTGAACTCCACCAGGT
AGTGGCCGCCGCCCTTCAGCTTCAGCGCCTTGTGGATCTCGCCCTTCAGCACGCCGTCGCGGGGGTACAG
GCGCTCGGTGGAGGGCTCCCAGCCCAGAGTCTTCTTCTGCATTACGGGGCCGTCGGAGGGGAAGTTCACG
CCGATGAACTTCACGTGGTAGATGAAGGTGCCGTCCTGCAGGGAGGAGTCCTGGGTCACGGTCACCACGC
CGCCGTCCTCGAAGTTCATCACGCGCTCCCACTTGAAGCCCTCGGGGAAGGACAGCTTCTTGTAGTCGGG
GATGTCGGCGGGGTGCTTCACGTACACCTTGGAGCCGTACTGGAACTGGGGGGACAGGATGTCCCAGGCG
AAGGGCAGGGGGCCGCCCTTGGTCACCTGCAGCTTGGCGGTCTGGGTGCCCTCGTAGGGCTTGCCCTCGC
CCTCGCCCTCGATCTCGAACTCGTGGCCGTTCACGGAGCCCTCCATGTGCACCTTGAAGCGCATGAAGGG
CTTGATGACGTTCTCAGTGCTATCCATGGTTGTGCTAGCTACAGCTGGGGAGAGAGGTCGGTGATTCGGT
CAACGAGGGAGCCGACTGCCGACGTGCGCTCCGGAGGCTTGCAGAATGCGGAACACCGCGCGGGCAGGAA
CAGGGCCCACACTACCGCCCCACACCCCGCCTCCCGCACCGCCCCTTCCCGGCCGCTGCTCTCGGCGCGC
CCTGCTGAGCAGCCGCTATTGGCCACAGCCCATCGCGGTCGGCGCGCTGCCATTGCTCCCTGGCGCTGTC
CGTCTGCGAGGGTACTAGTGAGACGTGCGGCTTCCGTTTGTCACGTCCGGCACGCCGCGAACCGCAAGGA
ACCTTCCCGACTTAGGGGCGGAGCAGGAAGCGTCGCCGGGGGGCCCACAAGGGTAGCGGCGAAGATCCGG
GTGACGCTGCGAACGGACGTGAAGAATGTGCGAGACCCAGGGTCGGCGCCGCTGCGTTTCCCGGAACCAC
GCCCAGAGCAGCCGCGTCCCTGCGCAAACCCAGGGCTGCCTTGGAAAAGGCGCAACCCCAACCCCGTGGA
ATTGGATCCGTGACGCACTGAACAGGTTGCCCAAGGAGGCTGTGGATGCCCCATCCCTGCAGGCATTCAA
GGCCAGGCTGGATGTGGCTCTGGGCAGCCTGGGCTGCTGGTTGGCGACCCTGCACATAGCAGGGGGTTGG
AGCTGGGTGAGCACTGTGCTCCTTTGCAACCCAGGCCATTCTATGATTCTGTCATTCTAAATCTCTCTTT
CAGCCTAAAGCTTTTTCCCCGTATCCCCCCAGGTGTCTGCAGGCTCAAAGAGCAGCGAGAAGCGTTCAGA
GGAAAGCGATCGCGTGCCACCTTCCCCGTGCCGGGCTGTCCCCGCACGCTGCCGGCTCCGGCTCGGGGAT
GCGGGGGGAGCGCCGGACCGGAGCGGAGCCCCGGGCGGCTCGCTGCTGCCCCCTAGCGGAAGAGGGATGC
AATTACATCCCTGGGGGCTTTGGCGGGGGGCTCTCCCCGTGAGCTCCCGCGGAAGGTTAATTAACTGACA
GCCACGATCCCATAGGTGAAGGCAAAGGCGTGGCAGCTAGGAACACTCACTACACCCCCACTCAAGGGAA
CACCGTGCCCAGCTACCCTGAGACAGCCCCACTCCCAGGAAATGCAGGTGCCAACCAGCCCCAGTGAGGC
ATGGCACCTGAGCCAGACACCCCCAAATAGTCCCTTCCCACCTCCTCAAGCATCTGCACTCTGGGTGAAC
CCAGAAAAACTGGGGTACCTGGGGAGACATAGAAGGGCCAGGCCAGGAACTCCCCAATAAGCAGGAACAG
AGACCTGACCCCTGAGCCTCCCCCACCCTCTAAGGCTGCTCAATGTCAAGGCAGGAGGGATCTCCACACA
CCTGCACTCTGGGTAAGGACAAGTTGGCCCCCACTGCCCCACCTCTAGACACACAAAAAACCAACACACA
GATCTAATGAAAATAAAGATCTTTTATTGCTAGAAGTTAGGGCAAGGCGGAGCCGGAGGCGATGGCGTGC
TCGGTCAGGTGCCACTTCTGGTTCTTGGCGTCGCTGCGGTCCTCGCGGGTCAGCTTGTGCTGGATGAAGT
GCCAGTCGGGCATCTTGCGGGGCACGGACTTGGCCTTGTACACGGTGTCGAACTGGCAGCGCAAGCGGCC
ACCGTCCTTCAGCAGCAGGTACATGCTCACGTCGCCCTTCAAGATGCCCTGCTTGGGCACGGGGATGATC
TTCTCGCAGGAGGGCTCCCAGTTGTCGGTCATCTTCTTCATCACGGGGCCGTCGGCGGGGAAGTTCACGC
CGTAGAACTTGGACTCGTGGTACATGCAGTTCTCCTCCACGCTCACGGTGATGTCGGCGTTGCAGATGCA
CACGGCGCCGTCCTCGAACAGGAAGGAGCGGTCCCAGGTGTAGCCGGCGGGGCAGGAGTTCTTGAAGTAG
TCGACGATGTCCTGGGGGTACTCGGTGAACACGCGGTTGCCGTACATGAAGGCGGCGGACAAGATGTCCT
CGGCGAAGGGCAAGGGGCCGCCCTCCACCACGCACAGGTTGATGGCCTGCTTGCCCTTGAAGGGGTAGCC
GATGCCCTCGCCGGTGATCACGAACTTGTGGCCGTCCACGCAGCCCTCCATGCGGTACTTCATGGTCATC
TCCTTGGTCAGGCCGTGCTTGGACTGGGCCATGGTGGCGGATGGCGCGCCTACCGGTGGATCCCGGAGGC
TGGATCGGTCCCGGTGTCTTCTATGGAGGTCAAAACAGCGTGGATGGCGTCTCCAGGCGATCTGACGGTT
CACTAAACGAGCTCTGCTTATATAGGCCTCCCACCGTACACGCCTACCTCGACCCGGGTACCGTCGACTG
CAGAATTCGAACCTTTTATGGCCTTTTATGGCCTTTTATGGCCTTTTATGGCCTTTTATGGCCTTTTATG
GGTTAACTGCGATCGCAAGCGCTAGAATTCTTCGAGACCTAGAAAAACATGGAGCAATCACAAGTAGCAA
TACAGCAGCTACCAATGCTGATTGTGCCTGGCTAGAAGCACAAGAGGAGGAGGAGGTGGGTTTTCCAGTC
ACACCTCAGGTACCTTTAAGACCAATGACTTACAAGGCAGCTGTAGATCTTAGCCACTTTTTAAAAGAAA
AGGGGGGACTGGAAGGGCTAATTCACTCCCAACGAAGACAAGATATCCTTGATCTGTGGATCTACCACAC
ACAAGGCTACTTCCCTGATTGGCAGAACTACACACCAGGGCCAGGGATCAGATATCCACTGACCTTTGGA
TGGTGCTACAAGCTAGTACCAGTTGAGCAAGAGAAGGTAGAAGAAGCCAATGAAGGAGAGAACACCCGCT
TGTTACACCCTGTGAGCCTGCATGGGATGGATGACCCGGAGAGAGAAGTATTAGAGTGGAGGTTTGACAG
CCGCCTAGCATTTCATCACATGGCCCGAGAGCTGCATCCGGACTGTACTGGGTCTCTCTGGTTAGACCAG
ATCTGAGCCTGGGAGCTCTCTGGCTAACTAGGGAACCCACTGCTTAAGCCTCAATAAAGCTTGCCTTGAG
TGCTTCAAGTAGTGTGTGCCCGTCTGTTGTGTGACTCTGGTAACTAGAGATCCCTCAGACCCTTTTAGTC
AGTGTGGAAAATCTCTAGCAGGGCCCGTTTAAACCCGCTGATCAGCCTCGACTGTGCCTTCTAGTTGCCA
GCCATCTGTTGTTTGCCCCTCCCCCGTGCCTTCCTTGACCCTGGAAGGTGCCACTCCCACTGTCCTTTCC
TAATAAAATGAGGAAATTGCATCGCATTGTCTGAGTAGGTGTCATTCTATTCTGGGGGGTGGGGTGGGGC
AGGACAGCAAGGGGGAGGATTGGGAAGACAATAGCAGGCATGCTGGGGATGCGGTGGGCTCTATGGCTTC
TGAGGCGGAAAGAACCAGCTGGGGCTCTAGGGGGTATCCCC
[124 nt withheld, positions 6552-6675]
C
[91 nt withheld, positions 6677-6767]
A
[49 nt withheld, positions 6769-6817]
CCTTTGACGTTGGAGTCCACGTTCTTT
[37 nt withheld, positions 6845-6881]
ACCCTATCTCGGTCTATTCTTTTGATTTATAAGGGATTTTGCCGATTTCGGCCTATTGGTTAAAAAATGA
GCTGATTTAACAAAAATTTAACGCGAATTAATTCTGTGGAATGTGTGTCAGTTAGGGTGTGGAAAGTCCC
CAGGCTCCCCAGCAGGCAGAAGTATGCAAAGCATGCATCTCAATTAGTCAGCAACCAGGTGTGGAAAGTC
CCCAGGCTCCCCAGCAGGCAGAAGTATGCAAAGCATGCATCTCAATTAGTCAGCAACCATAGTCCCGCCC
CTAACTCCGCCCATCCCGCCCCTAACTCCGCCCAGTTCCGCCCATTCTCCGCCCCATGGCTGACTAATTT
TTTTTATTTATGCAGAGGCCGAGGCCGCCTCTGCCTCTGAGCTATTCCAGAAGTAGTGAGGAGGCTTTTT
TGGAGGCCTAGGCTTTTGCAAAAAGCTCCCGGGAGCTTGTATATCCATTTTCGGATCTGATCAGCACGTG
TTGACAATTAATCATCGGCATAGTATATCGGCATAGTATAATACGACAAGGTGAGGAACTAAACCATGGC
CAAGTTGACCAGTGCCGTTCCGGTGCTCACCGCGCGCGACGTCGCCGGAGCGGTCGAGTTCTGGACCGAC
CGGCTCGGGTTCTCCCGGGACTTCGTGGAGGACGACTTCGCCGGTGTGGTCCGGGACGACGTGACCCTGT
TCATCAGCGCGGTCCAGGACCAGGTGGTGCCGGACAACACCCTGGCCTGGGTGTGGGTGCGCGGCCTGGA
CGAGCTGTACGCCGAGTGGTCGGAGGTCGTGTCCACGAACTTCCGGGACGCCTCCGGGCCGGCCATGACC
GAGATCGGCGAGCAGCCGTGGGGGCGGGAGTTCGCCCTGCGCGACCCGGCCGGCAACTGCGTGCACTTCG
TGGCCGAGGAGCAGGACTGACACGTGCTACGAGATTTCGATTCCACCGCCGCCTTCTATGAAAGGTTGGG
CTTCGGAATCGTTTTCCGGGACGCCGGCTGGATGATCCTCCAGCGCGGGGATCTCATGCTGGAGTTCTTC
GCCCACCCCAACTTGTTTATTGCAGCTTATAATGGTTACAAATAAAGCAATAGCATCACAAATTTCACAA
ATAAAGCATTTTTTTCACTGCATTCTAGTTGTGGTTTGTCCAAACTCATCAATGTATCTTATCATGTCTG
TATACCGTCGACCTCTAGCTAGAGCTTGGCGTAATCATGGTCATAGCTGTTTCCTGTGTGAAATTGTTAT
CCGCTCACAATTCCACACAACATACGAGCCGGAAGCATAAAGTGTAAAGCCTGGGGTGCCTAATGAGTGA
GCTAACTCACATTAATTGCGTTGCGCTCACTGCCCGCTTTCCAGTCGGGAAACCTGTCGTGCCAGCTGCA
TTAATGAATCGGCCAACGCGCGGGGAGAGGCGGTTTGCGTATTGGGCGCTCTTCCGCTTCCTCGCTCACT
GACTCGCTGCGCTCGGTCGTTCGGCTGCGGCGAGCGGTATCAGCTCACTCAAAGGCGGTAATACGGTTAT
CCACAGAATCAGGGGATAACGCAGGAAAGAACATGTGAGCAAAAGGCCAGCAAAAGGCCAGGAACCGTAA
AAAGGCCGCGTTGCTGGCGTTTTTCCATAGGCTCCGCCCCCCTGACGAGCATCACAAAAATCGACGCTCA
AGTCAGAGGTGGCGAAACCCGACAGGACTATAAAGATACCAGGCGTTTCCCCCTGGAAGCTCCCTCGTGC
GCTCTCCTGTTCCGACCCTGCCGCTTACCGGATACCTGTCCGCCTTTCTCCCTTCGGGAAGCGTGGCGCT
TTCTCATAGCTCACGCTGTAGGTATCTCAGTTCGGTGTAGGTCGTTCGCTCCAAGCTGGGCTGTGTGCAC
GAACCCCCCGTTCAGCCCGACCGCTGCGCCTTATCCGGTAACTATCGTCTTGAGTCCAACCCGGTAAGAC
ACGACTTATCGCCACTGGCAGCAGCCACTGGTAACAGGATTAGCAGAGCGAGGTATGTAGGCGGTGCTAC
AGAGTTCTTGAAGTGGTGGCCTAACTACGGCTACACTAGAAGAACAGTATTTGGTATCTGCGCTCTGCTG
AAGCCAGTTACCTTCGGAAAAAGAGTTGGTAGCTCTTGATCCGGCAAACAAACCACCGCTGGTAGCGGTG
GTTTTTTTGTTTGCAAGCAGCAGATTACGCGCAGAAAAAAAGGATCTCAAGAAGATCCTTTGATCTTTTC
TACGGGGTCTGACGCTCAGTGGAACGAAAACTCACGTTAAGGGATTTTGGTCATGAGATTATCAAAAAGG
ATCTTCACCTAGATCCTTTTAAATTAAAAATGAAGTTTTAAATCAATCTAAAGTATATATGAGTAAACTT
GGTCTGACAGTTACCAATGCTTAATCAGTGAGGCACCTATCTCAGCGATCTGTCTATTTCGTTCATCCAT
AGTTGCCTGACTCCCCGTCGTGTAGATAACTACGATACGGGAGGGCTTACCATCTGGCCCCAGTGCTGCA
ATGATACCGCGAGACCCACGCTCACCGGCTCCAGATTTATCAGCAATAAACCAGCCAGCCGGAAGGGCCG
AGCGCAGAAGTGGTCCTGCAACTTTATCCGCCTCCATCCAGTCTATTAATTGTTGCCGGGAAGCTAGAGT
AAGTAGTTCGCCAGTTAATAGTTTGCGCAACGTTGTTGCCATTGCTACAGGCATCGTGGTGTCACGCTCG
TCGTTTGGTATGGCTTCATTCAGCTCCGGTTCCCAACGATCAAGGCGAGTTACATGATCCCCCATGTTGT
GCAAAAAAGCGGTTAGCTCCTTCGGTCCTCCGATCGTTGTCAGAAGTAAGTTGGCCGCAGTGTTATCACT
CATGGTTATGGCAGCACTGCATAATTCTCTTACTGTCATGCCATCCGTAAGATGCTTTTCTGTGACTGGT
GAGTACTCAACCAAGTCATTCTGAGAATAGTGTATGCGGCGACCGAGTTGCTCTTGCCCGGCGTCAATAC
GGGATAATACCGCGCCACATAGCAGAACTTTAAAAGTGCTCATCATTGGAAAACGTTCTTCGGGGCGAAA
ACTCTCAAGGATCTTACCGCTGTTGAGATCCAGTTCGATGTAACCCACTCGTGCACCCAACTGATCTTCA
GCATCTTTTACTTTCACCAGCGTTTCTGGGTGAGCAAAAACAGGAAGGCAAAATGCCGCAAAAAAGGGAA
TAAGGGCGACACGGAAATGTTGAATACTCATACTCTTCCTTTTTCAATATTATTGAAGCATTTATCAGGG
TTATTGTCTCATGAGCGGATACATATTTGAATGTATTTAGAAAAATAAACAAATAGGGGTTCCGCGCACA
TTTCCCCGAAAAGTGCCACCTGACGTCGACGGATCGGGAGATCTCCCGATCCCCTATGGTGCACTCTCAG
TACAATCTGCTCTGATGCCGCATAGTTAAGCCAGTATCTGCTCCCTGCTTGTGTGTTGGAGGTCGCTGAG
TAGTGCGCGAGCAAAATTTAAGCTACAACAAGGCAAGGCTTGACCGACAATTGCATGAAGAATCTGCTTA
GGGTTAGGCGTTTTGCGCTGCTTCGCGATGTACGGGCCAGATATACGCGTT
Features (pLannotate 1.2.2; 32 found; start..end, strand, type, name):
      1..380     +  enhancer       CMV enhancer: human cytomegalovirus immediate early enhancer
    381..580     +  promoter       CMV promoter: human cytomegalovirus (CMV) immediate early promoter
    598..778     +  LTR            5' LTR (truncated): truncated 5' long terminal repeat (LTR) from HIV-1
    825..950     +  misc_feature   HIV-1 Ψ: packaging signal of human immunodeficiency virus type 1
    934..1297    +  CDS            HIV-1 gag (fragment): gag protein from human immunodeficiency virus 1; gag
   1443..1676    +  misc_feature   RRE: The Rev response element (RRE) of HIV-1 allows for Rev-dependent mRNA export from the nucleus to the cytoplasm.
   2053..2153    +  CDS            Rev (fragment): human immunodeficiency virus 1 (HIV-1) Rev protein; rev; enhances nuclear export of unspliced and incompletely spliced viral mRNAs
   2371..2418    -  polyA_signal   HSV TK poly(A) signal: herpes simplex virus thymidine kinase polyadenylation signal (Cole and Stacy, 1985)
   2430..3107    -  CDS            DsRed-Express2: noncytotoxic tetrameric variant of DsRed fluorescent protein (Strack et al., 2008) mammalian codon-optimized
   3125..3635    -  promoter       hPGK promoter: human phosphoglycerate kinase 1 promoter
   4530..4578    -  polyA_signal   poly(A) signal: synthetic polyadenylation signal
   4589..5282    -  CDS            ZsGreen1 (fragment): Zoanthus green fluorescent protein mammalian codon-optimized
   5400..5438    -  promoter       minimal CMV promoter: human cytomegalovirus (CMV) immediate early promoter
   5447..5471    -  misc_feature   MCS (fragment): multiple cloning site
   5563..6063    +  CDS            nef (fragment): NEF_HV1LA - Experimental evidence at protein level: Swiss-Prot protein existence level 1. Extracellular Nef protein targets CD4(+) T-lymphocytes for apoptosis by interacting with CXCR4 surface receptors. From Human immunodeficiency virus type 1 group M subtype B (isolate Lai) (HIV-1).
   6070..6250    +  LTR            5' LTR (truncated): truncated 5' long terminal repeat (LTR) from HIV-1
   6282..6506    +  polyA_signal   bGH poly(A) signal: bovine growth hormone polyadenylation signal
   6510..6531    +  promoter       SV40 promoter (fragment): SV40 enhancer and early promoter
   6552..6980    +  rep_origin     f1 ori (sequence partly withheld): f1 bacteriophage origin of replication; arrow indicates direction of (+) strand synthesis
   6994..7323    +  promoter       SV40 promoter: SV40 enhancer and early promoter
   7371..7418    +  promoter       EM7 promoter: synthetic bacterial promoter&nbsp
   7437..7811    +  CDS            BleoR: antibiotic-binding protein; Sh ble from Streptoalloteichus hindustanus; confers resistance to bleomycin, phleomycin, and Zeocin™
   7821..7946    +  CDS            ble (fragment): BLE_KLEPN - Experimental evidence at protein level: Swiss-Prot protein existence level 1. Binding protein with a strong affinity to the bleomycin family of antibiotics. Binds to CL990; an antimitotic-antibiotic compound. From Klebsiella pneumoniae.
   7941..8062    +  polyA_signal   SV40 poly(A) signal: SV40 polyadenylation signal
   8135..8151    -  protein_bind   lac operator: The lac repressor binds to the lac operator to inhibit transcription in E. coli. This inhibition can be relieved by adding lactose or isopropyl-β-D-thiogalactopyranoside (IPTG). lac repressor encoded by lacI
   8159..8189    -  promoter       lac promoter: promoter for the E. coli lac operon
   8204..8225    -  protein_bind   CAP binding site: CAP binding activates transcription in the presence of cAMP. E. coli catabolite activator protein
   8238..8330    -  CDS            lacI (fragment): lac repressor; lacI; The lac repressor binds to the lac operator to inhibit transcription in E. coli. This inhibition can be relieved by adding lactose or isopropyl-β-D-thiogalactopyranoside (IPTG).
   8513..9101    -  rep_origin     ori: high-copy-number ColE1/pMB1/pBR322/pUC origin of replication
   9272..10132   -  CDS            AmpR: β-lactamase; bla; confers resistance to ampicillin, carbenicillin, and related antibiotics
  10133..10237   -  promoter       AmpR promoter: bla
  10296..10348   -  misc_feature   bom (fragment): basis of mobility region from pBR322
