[The description below was written by a language model from this plasmid's Addgene catalogue record and pLannotate feature annotations shown in this document.]
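Description:
LVDP-CArG-RE-GPR is a dual-promoter lentiviral reporter plasmid built on the pCSC-G backbone for quantitative measurement of CArG response element activity in mammalian cells. It is propagated in E. coli through a high-copy ColE1/pUC-type origin with ampicillin selection (AmpR under its own promoter). The backbone also carries an f1 origin and an SV40/EM7-driven BleoR cassette lying outside the viral transfer region. Viral genomic RNA is produced from a CMV enhancer/promoter fused to a truncated HIV-1 5' LTR. This is followed by the Ψ packaging signal, a gag fragment and the Rev response element, which together allow Rev-dependent export and encapsidation when packaging functions are supplied in trans. A second truncated LTR and a bGH polyadenylation signal close the transfer unit.

The payload consists of two reporter cassettes, both placed in antisense orientation relative to the viral genome. In the first, a synthetic insert recorded as six copies of the CArG response element sits upstream of a minimal CMV promoter driving ZsGreen, terminated by a synthetic poly(A) signal. The CArG repeats are not annotated in the feature table, but the catalogue entry places them upstream of this reporter. Because the minimal promoter has little activity on its own, green fluorescence reflects binding of transcription factors to the response elements; CArG boxes are the recognition sites of serum response factor. In the second cassette, the constitutive human PGK promoter drives DsRed-Express2 with an HSV TK poly(A) signal, marking transduced cells and providing an internal reference against which the green signal can be normalised. The associated work used such reporters to follow SRF-dependent gene expression during myogenic differentiation of stem cells.
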