Addgene plasmid #89762: LVDP-CArG-RE-GPR
Purpose: Quantitative measurement of CArG response element activity.
Depositing lab: Stelios Andreadis. Depositing organization: University at Buffalo (SUNY Buffalo). Publication: NANOG Reverses the Myogenic Differentiation Potential of Senescent Stem Cells by Restoring ACTIN Filamentous Organization and SRF-Dependent Gene Expression. Mistriotis P, Bajpai VK, Wang X, Rong N, Shahini A, Asmani M, Liang MS, Wang J, Lei P, Liu S, Zhao R, Andreadis ST. Stem Cells. 2017 Jan;35(1):207-221. doi: 10.1002/stem.2452. Epub 2016 Jul 11. PubMed 27350449.
Backbone
  Vector backbone: pCSC-G
  Vector type: Mammalian Expression, Lentiviral
Growth in bacteria
  Bacterial resistance: Ampicillin, 100 μg/mL
  Growth temperature: 37°C
  Growth strain: NEB Stable
  Copy number: Unknown
Gene/Insert
  Gene/Insert name: 6X CArG-RE (alt name: CArG-RE: CCATAAAAGG (sense))
  Species: Synthetic
  Tag / fusion protein: CMV-ZsGreen (C terminal on backbone)
Terms and licenses: Academic/Nonprofit Terms; Industry Terms: Not Available to Industry
Depositor comments: CArG response element inserted upstream upstream of the ZsGreen fluorescent reporter; also expresses DsRedExpress2 Information can also be found in Moharil, et al. PLoS One. 2015 Oct 27;10(10):e0141365. doi: 10.1371 https://www.ncbi.nlm.nih.gov/pubmed/26505747 .
How to cite: LVDP-CArG-RE-GPR was a gift from Stelios Andreadis (Addgene plasmid # 89762 ; http://n2t.net/addgene:89762 ; RRID:Addgene_89762)
